>Addgene plasmid #42466 | INPP5BA | depositor partial sequence | sequence record 57298 | INPP5BA sequence 948 bps
AAGAGGAGATAATTAATGATCCAGAACTTCAGGTTTTTTGCGGGAACATACAATGTAAATGGGCAGTCCC
CCAAAGAATGCCTCCGGCTGTGGCTGAGCAATGGTATCCAGGCCCCAGATGTCTATTGTGTAGGGTTCCA
GGAGCTTGATCTGAGTAAGGAAGCTTTTTTCTTTCACGATACCCCAAAGGAGGAAGAGTGGTTCAAAGCT
GTGTCAGAGGGTCTTCATCCAGATGCCAAATATGCAAAGGTGAAGCTTATCCGACTGGTTGGGATTATGC
TGCTGTTATATGTCAAACAGGAGCATGCAGCTTATATCTCAGAAGTGGAAGCCGAGACTGTGGGGACAGG
AATCATGGGGAGGATGGGCAACAAGGGAGGCGTGGCGATCAGGTTCCAGTTCCACAACACCAGCATCTGC
GTTGTGAATTCTCACTTGGCAGCCCACATTGAAGAGTATGAGAGGAGGAACCAGGACTATAAGGACATTT
GTTCTCGAATGCAGTTTTGTCAGCCTGACCCAAGCCTTCCCCCTCTCACCATCAGCAACCATGATGTGAT
CTTGTGGCTGGGGGACCTCAACTACAGGATAGAAGAGCTGGATGTGGAAAAAGTGAAAAAGCTCATCGAA
GAGAAGGACTTTCAAATGCTGTATGCATATGATCAGCTGAAAATTCAGGTGGCCGCAAAGACTGTCTTTG
AAGGCTTCACAGAGGGTGAGCTCACATTCCAGCCTACTTACAAGTATGATACGGGCTCTGACGACTGGGA
TACCAGTGAGAAGTGCCGTGCTCCTGCCTGGTGTGATCGGATTCTCTGGAAAGGGAAGAACATCACTCAG
CTGAGTTACCAGAGCCACATGGCCCTGAAGACCAGTGACCACAAGCCTGTCAGCTCAGTGTTTGACATCG
GGGTGAGGGTCGTAGCGCACCATCATCACCACCATTGA
