>Addgene plasmid #42466 | INPP5BA | addgene partial sequence | sequence record 59888 | T7_term
TCAGCTTCCTTTCGGGCTTTGTTAGCAGCCGGATCTCAGTGGTGGTGGTGGTGGTGCTCGAGTGCGGCCG
CAAGCTTGTCGACGGAGCTCGAATTCGGATCCTCAATGGTGGTGATGATGGTGCGCTACGACCCTCACCC
CGATGTCAAACACTGAGCTGACAGGCTTGTGGTCACTGGTCTTCAGGGCCATGTGGCTCTGGTAACTCAG
CTGAGTGATGTTCTTCCCTTTCCAGAGAATCCGATCACACCAGGCAGGAGCACGGCACTTCTCACTGGTA
TCCCAGTCGTCAGAGCCCGTATCATACTTGTAAGTAGGCTGGAATGTGAGCTCACCCTCTGTGAAGCCTT
CAAAGACAGTCTTTGCGGCCACCTGAATTTTCAGCTGATCATATGCATACAGCATTTGAAAGTCCTTCTC
TTCGATGAGCTTTTTCACTTTTTCCACATCCAGCTCTTCTATCCTGTAGTTGAGGTCCCCCAGCCACAAG
ATCACATCATGGTTGCTGATGGTGAGAGGGGGAAGGCTTGGGTCAGGCTGACAAAACTGCATTCGAGAAC
AAATGTCCTTATAGTCCTGGTTCCTCCTCTCATACTCTTCAATGTGGGCTGCCAAGTGAGAATTCACAAC
GCAGATGCTGGTGTTGTGGAACTGGAACCTGATCGCCACGCCTCCCTTGTTGCCCATCCTCCCCATGATT
CCTGTCCCCACAGTCTCGGCTTCCACTTCTGAGATATAAGCTGCATGCTCCTGTTTGACATATAACAGCA
GCATAATCCCAACCAGTCGGATAAGCTTCACCTTTGCATATTTGGCATCTGGATGAAGACCCTCTGACAC
AGCTTTGAACCACTCTTCC
