[The description below was written by a language model from this plasmid's Addgene catalogue record.]
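Description:
INPP5BA is a bacterial expression plasmid built on the pNIC-CH backbone from the Structural Genomics Consortium. It was made to produce a fragment of human INPP5B, an inositol polyphosphate 5-phosphatase, for structure determination. The plasmid is maintained in E. coli as a high-copy construct under kanamycin selection. The record does not list the origin of replication or any other backbone features, and no feature table is provided.

The insert is a 948 bp human INPP5B sequence introduced by ligation-independent cloning. The record cautions that it may not be the full open reading frame, which fits the usual structural-genomics practice of expressing a defined domain rather than the whole protein. A His6 tag is fused to the C-terminus of the insert, which allows purification of the recombinant protein by immobilised metal affinity chromatography. The promoter is not stated explicitly. However, the listed sequencing primers (T7 forward and T7 terminator) and the recommendation of a DE3 lysogen expression host indicate that the insert lies within a T7 promoter/terminator cassette driven by T7 RNA polymerase. The suggested host also carries a rare-codon tRNA plasmid, which helps translation of human coding sequences in bacteria.

The mutation field only points to the depositor comments, and these give no specific sequence changes, so any differences from the reference sequence are unspecified. The construct is linked to a deposited crystal structure of the protein. Its typical use is therefore overexpression and purification of the INPP5B fragment for crystallography or related biochemical and biophysical studies.
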