Addgene plasmid #42466: INPP5BA
Purpose: Bacterial expression for structure determination; may not be full ORF
Depositing lab: Nicola Burgess-Brown. Depositing organization: University of Oxford.
Backbone
  Vector backbone: pNIC-CH
  Backbone manufacturer: SGC
  Vector type: Bacterial Expression
Growth in bacteria
  Bacterial resistance: Kanamycin, 50 μg/mL
  Growth temperature: 37°C
  Growth strain: Mach1 ;
  Copy number: High Copy
Gene/Insert
  Gene/Insert name: INPP5BA (alt names: INPP5B; gi|52138519; PDB:3MTC)
  Species: H. sapiens (human)
  Insert size (bp): 948
  Mutation: See Comments
  Entrez Gene: INPP5B (a.k.a. 5PTase)
  Tag / fusion protein: His6 (C terminal on insert)
  Cloning method: Ligation Independent Cloning
  Sequencing primers: 5′ T7; 3′ T7-term
Terms and licenses: Academic/Nonprofit Terms; Industry Terms: Not Available to Industry
Depositor comments: http://www.thesgc.org/structures/3MTC/ Use BL21(DE3)-R3-pRARE2 strain for expression.
How to cite: INPP5BA was a gift from Nicola Burgess-Brown (Addgene plasmid # 42466 ; http://n2t.net/addgene:42466 ; RRID:Addgene_42466)
